Addgene plasmid #8373: pGEM-rat FceRI alpha
Depositing lab: Jean Kinet. Depositing organization: Beth Israel Deaconess Medical Center. Publication: A cDNA presumptively coding for the alpha subunit of the receptor with high affinity for immunoglobulin E. Kinet JP, Metzger H, Hakimi J, Kochan J. Biochemistry 1987 Jul 28;26(15):4605-10. 10.1021/bi00389a002 PubMed 2959318.
Backbone
  Vector backbone: pGEM 3Zf-
  Backbone manufacturer: Promega
  Backbone size w/o insert (bp): 3199
  Vector type: Bacterial Expression ; Beta-gal
Growth in bacteria
  Bacterial resistance: Ampicillin, 100 μg/mL
  Growth temperature: 37°C
  Growth strain: DH5alpha
  Copy number: High Copy
Gene/Insert
  Gene/Insert name: rat Fc epsilon RI alpha cDNA (alt names: high affinity receptor I for IgE alpha chain; Fcer1a rat)
  Species: R. norvegicus (rat)
  Insert size (bp): 811
  GenBank ID: M17153
  Entrez Gene: Fcer1a (a.k.a. Iger01, RATIGER01)
  Cloning method: Restriction Enzyme; 5′ cloning site EcoRI (not destroyed); 3′ cloning site SmaI (destroyed during cloning)
  Sequencing primers: 5′ Sp6; 3′ T7
Terms and licenses: Academic/Nonprofit Terms; Industry Terms: Not Available to Industry
How to cite: pGEM-rat FceRI alpha was a gift from Jean Kinet (Addgene plasmid # 8373 ; http://n2t.net/addgene:8373 ; RRID:Addgene_8373)
