[The description below was written by a language model from this plasmid's Addgene catalogue record.]
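Description:
pGEM-rat FceRI alpha is a bacterial cloning plasmid built on the Promega pGEM-3Zf(-) backbone (about 3.2 kb without insert) and carrying an 811 bp rat cDNA for the alpha chain of the high-affinity IgE receptor (Fcer1a, Fc epsilon RI alpha). It is a high-copy plasmid maintained in standard E. coli cloning strains under ampicillin selection. The catalogue lists it as a bacterial expression/beta-gal vector. This reflects the design of the pGEM-Z family, in which the multiple cloning site sits within the lacZ alpha-peptide coding region so that insertions can be identified by blue/white screening. The "f" designation denotes an f1 phage origin that allows single-stranded DNA to be rescued with helper phage. No feature table accompanies the record, so these backbone elements are inferred from the named vector rather than from annotation.

The cDNA was inserted by restriction cloning between EcoRI at the 5′ end, which remains intact, and SmaI at the 3′ end, which was destroyed during cloning. The polylinker of this backbone is flanked by opposing SP6 and T7 phage RNA polymerase promoters, and the record lists these as the sequencing primer sites, SP6 on the 5′ side and T7 on the 3′ side. This arrangement generally permits in vitro transcription of either strand of an insert, for example to make mRNA or hybridisation probes, although the record does not state a specific intended application. No eukaryotic promoter, epitope tag or reporter fusion is recorded, so the plasmid is best regarded as a source clone of the rat receptor alpha subunit cDNA for sequencing, subcloning or in vitro transcription. It is associated with the original report describing the cloning of this cDNA.
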