>Addgene plasmid #8373 | pGEM-rat FceRI alpha | addgene partial sequence | sequence record 103188 | pUC-3 5'-GCCATTCGCCATTCAGGCTGCGCAACTGTT-3'
GCGGGCCTCTTCGCTATTACGCCAGCTGGCGAAAGGGGGATGTGCTGCAAGGCGATTAAGTTGGGTAACG
CCAGGGTTTTCCCAGTCACGACGTTGTAAAACGACGGCCAGTGAATTGTAATACGACTCACTATAGGGCG
AATTCGAGCTCTTGGTTAAGAGTTAGGTTTCAACCTTTTTTTTTGCCTTTTCCAGTCTTCTGAATCTTCA
AGATGGATTCGAACTGTTTGTGGGTTGAGAACCATAACCCAGTGTCCACAGCAAACAGAATCACCGCCAA
TGATGGGAAAATGAGTTGTAGCCAACGATACTCAATTGTGTAATCTTTTACTACAGCAATACTGAATTTA
TCAGATTTACATTCAACCTTGTTCAAATAGCCTGTGCAGTGGTAGCTGCCACTGTCATTAAATGTGGCCT
TTCTAATGGAGATGTTGTTGCTGTCATAAGAGTACTTGAAAGCAATGTCGTCCTTGTAGTAGATCACCTT
GTGGACTTTCCATTTCTTCCAGCTACGGCATCTGATGTCAAAGGATCCATTGTCTAAGACCACGTCAGCA
GAAGATTGGAGCAGCAGCCACTCTTGCATCACGTTCAAGTACACAGGTTTGCTCTTATAAAATCCTTGCT
TCTGACATATGTATTTTCCACTGTCTTGAATGGTGGCACTCACAATGACCCAATGTGACGATTTCACATT
AGAGATGCTATCATTGTGGATCCATTTAGTAGAGTTCATTTGAGAGGAATTGTTCCCATTGCATATAAGA
GTCACTTTATCTCCTGTAAGTATTCTAATCCACGGTGGGTCCAAGGACACTACAGATTTCTGAGTGGCTG
TTAGCATGACACCCAGAGATATGAGCACTAATGCTAGGCACAGCCGGG
