>Addgene plasmid #8373 | pGEM-rat FceRI alpha | addgene partial sequence | sequence record 103190 | pUC-4 5'-CAGTGAGCGAGGAAGCGGAAGAGCGCCCAA-3'
CCGCGCGTTGGCCGATTCATTAATGCAGCTGGCACGACAGGTTTCCCGACTGGAAAGCGGGCAGTGAGCG
CAACGCAATTAATGTGAGTTAGCTCACTCATTAGGCACCCCAGGCTTTACACTTTATGCTTCCGGCTCGT
ATGTTGTGTGGAATTGTGAGCGGATAACAATTTCACACAGGAAACAGCTATGACCATGATTACGCCAAGC
TATTTAGGTGACACTATAGAATACTCAAGCTTGCATGCCTGCAGGTCGACTCTAGAGGATCCCCGGGTAC
CGAGCTCGAATTCCGCCTACTTTTGAAGCCGTAGCTCACTGGTGCAGTTAGCACCTGAAGGCACAGGGGC
AATGGATACTGGAGGATCTGCCCGGCTGTGCCTAGCATTAGTGCTCATATCTCTGGGTGTCATGCTAACA
GCCACTCAGAAATCTGTAGTGTCCTTGGACCCACCGTGGATTAGAATACTTACAGGAGATAAAGTGACTC
TTATATGCAATGGGAACAATTCCTCTCAAATGAACTCTACTAAATGGATCCACAATGATAGCATCTCTAA
TGTGAAATCGTCACATTGGGTCATTGTGAGTGCCACCATTCAAGACAGTGGAAAATACATATGTCAGAAG
CAAGGATTTTATAAGAGCAAACCTGTGTACTTGAACGTGATGCAAGAGTGGCTGCTGCTCCAATCTTCTG
CTGACGTGGTCTTAGACAATGGATCCTTTGACATCAGATGCCGTAGCTGGAAGAAATGGAAAGTCCACAA
GGTGATCTACTACAAGGACGACATTGCTTTCAAGTACTCTTATGACAGCAACAACATCTCCATTAGAAAG
GCCACATTTAATGACAGTGGCAGCTACCACTGCACAGGCTATTTGAACAAGGTTGAATGTAAATCTGATA
AATTCAGTATTGCTGTAGTAAAAGATTACACAATTGAGTATCGTTGGCTACAACTCATTTTCCCATCATT
GGCGGTGAT
